Addgene plasmid #84617: pHR_MFE1_hrGFP
Purpose: HR donor to integrate UAS1B8TEF(136)-hrGFP-CYC1t into MFE1 locus
Depositing lab: Ian Wheeldon. Depositing organization: University of California, Riverside. Publication: Standardized markerless gene integration for pathway engineering in Yarrowia lipolytica. Schwartz C, Shabbir-Hussain M, Frogue K, Blenner M, Wheeldon I. ACS Synth Biol. 2016 Dec 19. 10.1021/acssynbio.6b00285 PubMed 27989123.
Backbone
  Vector backbone: pUC19
  Backbone size w/o insert (bp): 2623
  Total vector size (bp): 8873
  Vector type: Yeast Expression, Synthetic Biology
  Selectable markers: URA3
Growth in bacteria
  Bacterial resistance: Ampicillin, 100 μg/mL
  Growth temperature: 37°C
  Growth strain: DH5alpha
  Copy number: High Copy
Gene/Insert
  Gene/Insert name: hrGFP
  Insert size (bp): 720
  Promoter: UAS1B8-TEF(136)
  Cloning method: Restriction Enzyme; 5′ cloning site BssHII (not destroyed); 3′ cloning site NheI (not destroyed)
  Sequencing primers: 5′ TEF; 3′ CYC
Resource information
  A portion of this plasmid was derived from a plasmid made by: Addgene material #44380 (UAS1B8-TEF promoter) is used to express hrGFP
Terms and licenses: Academic/Nonprofit Terms; Industry Terms: Not Available to Industry
How to cite: pHR_MFE1_hrGFP was a gift from Ian Wheeldon (Addgene plasmid # 84617 ; http://n2t.net/addgene:84617 ; RRID:Addgene_84617)
