[The description below was written by a language model from this plasmid's Addgene catalogue record and pLannotate feature annotations shown in this document.]
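Description:
pHR_MFE1_hrGFP is a homologous-recombination donor plasmid built on a pUC19 backbone for engineering the oleaginous yeast Yarrowia lipolytica. It is about 8.9 kb in total and is maintained in E. coli through the high-copy ColE1/pUC origin, with ampicillin selection from the β-lactamase gene. Residual lac promoter/operator and lacZα fragments from the cloning vector are also present. A Yarrowia lipolytica URA3 gene lies in the backbone region, outside the integration cassette, and provides an auxotrophic marker for selecting yeast that carry the plasmid.

The payload is an hrGFP expression cassette. The 720 bp humanized Renilla GFP coding sequence sits between retained BssHII and NheI sites. It is driven by the hybrid UAS1B8-TEF(136) promoter, in which tandem UAS1B upstream activating elements are fused to a minimal TEF core promoter to give strong expression, and it ends at the S. cerevisiae CYC1 terminator. The promoter is not annotated in the feature table, but it presumably occupies the unannotated stretch upstream of hrGFP.

Sequences on either side of the cassette appear to be the homology arms for the MFE1 locus, which encodes the multifunctional β-oxidation enzyme. The automated annotation labels these as matches to a Neurospora fox-2 homologue downstream and to a Mycobacterium protein upstream, and these are best read as similarity hits to Yarrowia MFE1 sequence. The short Rta AD, rop and bom hits are likely incidental.

According to the record, the plasmid is used to integrate UAS1B8TEF(136)-hrGFP-CYC1t at MFE1 as part of a standardized markerless integration system for pathway engineering. In this role hrGFP serves as a fluorescent reporter of integration and of expression from that site.
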