Features (pLannotate 1.2.2; 17 found; start..end, strand, type, name):
    104..203     +  misc_feature   bom (fragment): basis of mobility region from pBR322
    209..366     -  CDS            lacZα (fragment): LacZα fragment of β-galactosidase; lacZ fragment
   1083..1217    +  CDS            Y0148_MYCTU (fragment): Experimental evidence at protein level: Swiss-Prot protein existence level 1. From Mycobacterium tuberculosis (strain ATCC 25618 / H37Rv).
   1304..1657    +  CDS            Y0148_MYCTU (fragment): Experimental evidence at protein level: Swiss-Prot protein existence level 1. From Mycobacterium tuberculosis (strain ATCC 25618 / H37Rv).
   2719..3438    +  CDS            hrGFP: humanized Renilla green fluorescent protein mammalian codon-optimized
   3446..3693    +  terminator     CYC1 terminator: S. cerevisiae CYC1; transcription terminator for CYC1
   3700..4701    +  CDS            fox-2 (fragment): FOX2_NEUCR - Experimental evidence at protein level: Swiss-Prot protein existence level 1. Second trifunctional enzyme acting on the beta-oxidation pathway for fatty acids, possessing hydratase-dehydrogenase-epimerase activities. Converts trans-2-enoyl-CoA via D-3-hydroxyacyl-CoA to 3- ketoacyl-CoA. From Neurospora crassa (strain ATCC 24698 / 74-OR23-1A / CBS 708.71 / DSM 1257 / FGSC 987).
   4742..4758    -  protein_bind   lac operator: The lac repressor binds to the lac operator to inhibit transcription in E. coli. This inhibition can be relieved by adding lactose or isopropyl-β-D-thiogalactopyranoside (IPTG). lac repressor encoded by lacI
   4766..4796    -  promoter       lac promoter: promoter for the E. coli lac operon
   4811..4832    -  protein_bind   CAP binding site: CAP binding activates transcription in the presence of cAMP. E. coli catabolite activator protein
   4845..4937    -  CDS            lacI (fragment): lac repressor; lacI; The lac repressor binds to the lac operator to inhibit transcription in E. coli. This inhibition can be relieved by adding lactose or isopropyl-β-D-thiogalactopyranoside (IPTG).
   5120..5708    -  rep_origin     ori: high-copy-number ColE1/pMB1/pBR322/pUC origin of replication
   5879..6739    -  CDS            AmpR: β-lactamase; bla; confers resistance to ampicillin, carbenicillin, and related antibiotics
   6740..6844    -  promoter       AmpR promoter: bla
   7497..8354    +  CDS            URA3: PYRF_YARLI - Protein inferred from homology: Swiss-Prot protein existence level 3. From Yarrowia lipolytica (strain CLIB 122 / E 150) (Yeast) (Candida lipolytica).
   8688..8706    -  CDS            Rta AD (fragment): transcriptional activation domain from the human herpesvirus 4 (Epstein-Barr virus) replication and transcription activator Rta/BRLF1 (Hardwick et al., 1992; Chavez et al., 2015)
   8839..2       +  CDS            rop (fragment) (across the origin): Rop protein, which maintains plasmids at low copy number; rop
>Addgene plasmid #84617 | pHR_MFE1_hrGFP | addgene full sequence | sequence record 244365 | Addgene NGS Result
GACACATGCAGCTCCCGGAGACGGTCACAGCTTGTCTGTAAGCGGATGCCGGGAGCAGACAAGCCCGTCA
GGGCGCGTCAGCGGGTGTTGGCGGGTGTCGGGGCTGGCTTAACTATGCGGCATCAGAGCAGATTGTACTG
AGAGTGCACCATATGCGGTGTGAAATACCGCACAGATGCGTAAGGAGAAAATACCGCATCAGGCGCCATT
CGCCATTCAGGCTGCGCAACTGTTGGGAAGGGCGATCGGTGCGGGCCTCTTCGCTATTACGCCAGCTGGC
GAAAGGGGGATGTGCTGCAAGGCGATTAAGTTGGGTAACGCCAGGGTTTTCCCAGTCACGACGTTGTAAA
ACGACGGCCAGTGAATTCGAGCTCGGTACCCGCTTTTCGTAGATAATGGAATACAAATGGATATCCAGAG
TATACACATGGATAGTATACACTGACACGACAATTCTGTATCTCTTTATGTTAACTACTGTGAGGCGTTA
AATAGAGCTTGATATATAAAATGTTACATTTCACAGTCTGAACTTTTGCAGATTACCTAATTTGGTAAGA
TATTAATTATGAACTGAAAGTTGATGGCATCCCTAAATTTGATGAAAGGGGGATCCCCCGGGTTCGAAGG
TACCAAGGAAGCATGCGGTACTCTACAACTTTGAAATGATGACATTTTCGAGAAAATGAGAACAACCGAA
TATTTGTACTCCATATTGATACGGAAAAATTCACAATGGAATCACACAAGATAGCTCTGAACAATTGAGG
ACCCTTTTCTCCCTAAATTCATTGTGGTTGCGGTTGTATTGCCAACATGGATTACGCCCGCCCGATGACG
AGCGACTTGCTTGAGCCGAGGCAGAGTCTAAATCGGGACAACGAAACCATAAACCCCATAGGAAGCCAAA
GTGACCACTGCATGACCCCAGTATATAACCTGCCCCACCCCTCCATACTTGCTGCTTTCTAGATCAAGTT
ATACCGGACCTGCTAACTCAATTGAGGTAGAAGATACGTTATTAACACAATCTATTTATTCAACACACAC
ACACAATGTCTGGAGAACTAAGATACGACGGAAAGGTCGTCATTGTTACCGGTGCCGGTGGCGGTCTCGG
TAAGGCATACGCCCTTTTCTACGGCTCTCGAGGAGCCTCTGTTGTTGTCAACGATCTTGGTGGCGACTTC
AAGGGCGACGGTGCCCAGGCTGGCAGTGGCAAGCGAGTGAGTATCATTACAAGCGCAGCGAAGCGAAACG
ACCCAAAACGACACCACACAGAAGGATAAACTAACACCAGGTTGCCGATGTTGTCGTCGACGAGATTGTT
TCCAAGGGAGGCAAGGCTGTTGCTAACTACGACTCTGTCGAGAACGGTGACAAGATTGTCGAGACTGCCG
TCAAGGCTTTTGGCTCCGTCCACATTGTCATCAACAACGCCGGTATTCTCCGAGATATTTCCTTCAAGAA
GATGACCGACAAGGACTGGGATCTTGTCTACAAGGTCCACGTTTTCGGTGCCTACAAGGTTACCCGAGCT
GCCTGGCCTTACTTCCGAAAGCAGAAGTACGGTCGAGTTATCTCTACCTCTTCCGCTGCTGGTCTTTACG
GAAACTTCGGCCAGACCAACTACTCCGCTGCCAAGCTCGCACTAGTGGTACCCGAATTCCTGAGGTGTCT
CACAAGTGCCGTGCAGTCCCGCCCCCACTTGCTTCTCTTTGTGTGTAGTGTACGTACATTATCGAGACCG
TTGTTCCCGCCCACCTCGATCCGGTCTAGACTGAGGTGTCTCACAAGTGCCGTGCAGTCCCGCCCCCACT
TGCTTCTCTTTGTGTGTAGTGTACGTACATTATCGAGACCGTTGTTCCCGCCCACCTCGATCCGGGGATC
CCTGAGGTGTCTCACAAGTGCCGTGCAGTCCCGCCCCCACTTGCTTCTCTTTGTGTGTAGTGTACGTACA
TTATCGAGACCGTTGTTCCCGCCCACCTCGATCCGGGTCGACCTGAGGTGTCTCACAAGTGCCGTGCAGT
CCCGCCCCCACTTGCTTCTCTTTGTGTGTAGTGTACGTACATTATCGAGACCGTTGTTCCCGCCCACCTC
GATCCGGGAGCTCCTGAGGTGTCTCACAAGTGCCGTGCAGTCCCGCCCCCACTTGCTTCTCTTTGTGTGT
AGTGTACGTACATTATCGAGACCGTTGTTCCCGCCCACCTCGATCCGGTCTAGACTGAGGTGTCTCACAA
GTGCCGTGCAGTCCCGCCCCCACTTGCTTCTCTTTGTGTGTAGTGTACGTACATTATCGAGACCGTTGTT
CCCGCCCACCTCGATCCGGGGATCCCTGAGGTGTCTCACAAGTGCCGTGCAGTCCCGCCCCCACTTGCTT
CTCTTTGTGTGTAGTGTACGTACATTATCGAGACCGTTGTTCCCGCCCACCTCGATCCGGGTCGACCTGA
GGTGTCTCACAAGTGCCGTGCAGTCCCGCCCCCACTTGCTTCTCTTTGTGTGTAGTGTACGTACATTATC
GAGACCGTTGTTCCCGCCCACCTCGATCCGGGCATGCCTGCAGCCTAGAAGCTTTTGTGGTTGGGACTTT
AGCCAAGGGTATAAAAGACCACCGTCCCCGAATTACCTTTCCTCTTCTTTTCTCTCTCTCCTTGTCAACT
CACACCCGAAATCGTTAAGCATTTCCTTCTGAGTATAAGAATCATTCAAAGGCGCGCCATGGTGAGCAAG
CAGATCCTGAAGAACACCGGCCTGCAGGAGATCATGAGCTTCAAGGTGAACCTGGAGGGCGTGGTGAACA
ACCACGTGTTCACCATGGAGGGCTGCGGCAAGGGCAACATCCTGTTCGGCAACCAGCTGGTGCAGATCCG
CGTGACCAAGGGCGCCCCCCTGCCCTTCGCCTTCGACATCCTGAGCCCCGCCTTCCAGTACGGCAACCGC
ACCTTCACCAAGTACCCCGAGGACATCAGCGACTTCTTCATCCAGAGCTTCCCCGCCGGCTTCGTGTACG
AGCGCACCCTGCGCTACGAGGACGGCGGCCTGGTGGAGATCCGCAGCGACATCAACCTGATCGAGGAGAT
GTTCGTGTACCGCGTGGAGTACAAGGGCCGCAACTTCCCCAACGACGGCCCCGTGATGAAGAAGACCATC
ACCGGCCTGCAGCCCAGCTTCGAGGTGGTGTACATGAACGACGGCGTGCTGGTGGGCCAGGTGATCCTGG
TGTACCGCCTGAACAGCGGCAAGTTCTACAGCTGCCACATGCGCACCCTGATGAAGAGCAAGGGCGTGGT
GAAGGACTTCCCCGAGTACCACTTCATCCAGCACCGCCTGGAGAAGACCTACGTGGAGGACGGCGGCTTC
GTGGAGCAGCACGAGACCGCCATCGCCCAGCTGACCAGCCTGGGCAAGCCCCTGGGCAGCCTGCACGAGT
GGGTGTAAGCTAGCCTCATGTAATTAGTTATGTCACGCTTACATTCACGCCCTCCCCCCACATCCGCTCT
AACCGAAAAGGAAGGAGTTAGACAACCTGAAGTCTAGGTCCCTATTTATTTTTTTATAGTTATGTTAGTA
TTAAGAACGTTATTTATATTTCAAATTTTTCTTTTTTTTCTGTACAGACGCGTGTACGCATGTAACATTA
TACTGAAAACCTTGCTTGAGAAGGTTTTGGGACGCTCGAAGGCTTTAATTTGCCCTAGGTTCGGTGAGAC
TCTCGCCAAGGAGGGTGCCAAGTACAACATTACTTCCAACGTCATCGCTCCTCTTGCTGCTTCCCGAATG
ACCGAGACAGTCATGCCCGAGGATATCCTCAAGCTCCTCAAGCCTGAGTACGTTGTTCCTCTGGTCGGCT
ACCTCACCCACGACTCTGTCACCGAGTCTTATGGTATTTACGAGGTCGGTGCTGGTTACATGGCTAAAAT
CCGATGGGAGCGAGGCAACGGTGCTGTTTTCAAGGGCGACGACACTTTCACCCCGTCTGCTATTCTGAAG
CGATGGGATGAGGTCACCTCTTTTGAGAGCCCCACCTACCCTAACGGCCCTGCTGACTTCTTCAAATACG
CTGAGGAGTCTGTTAAGCGACCCGAGAACCCCCAGGGACCTACCGTCTCCTTCAAGGACCAGGTTGTCAT
TGTCACTGGAGCCGGTGCTGGCATTGGCCGAGCTTACTCTCACCTCCTTGCTAAGCTTGGTGCCAAGGTC
GTTGTTAACGATTTCGGTAACCCTCAGAAGGTTGTCGATGAAATTAAGGCCCTCGGTGGTATCGCCGTCG
CTGACAAGAACAACGTCATCCACGGTGAGAAGGTTGTTCAGACCGCTATCGACGCCTTCGGTGCTGTCCA
CGCCGTTGTCAACAACGCTGGTATTCTCCGAGACAAGTCTTTCGCCAACATGGATGATGAGATGTGGCAG
CTGATCTTTGATGTCCACCTCAACGGTACTTACTCCGTTACCAAGGCCGCGTGGCCCCACTTCCTTAAGC
AGAAGTACGGCCGTGTCATCAACACCACCTCAACTTCTGGTATCTACGGTAACTTCGGCCAGGCCAACTA
CTCTGCCGCCAAGGCTGGTATCCTCGGTTTCTCCCGAGCTCTTGCTCGAGAGGGTGAGAAGTACAACATT
CTTGTCAACACCATTGCCCCTAACGCTGGTACTGCCATGACTGCTTCTGTCTTCACTGAGGAGATGCTCG
AGCTCTTCAAAGCTTGGCGTAATCATGGTCATAGCTGTTTCCTGTGTGAAATTGTTATCCGCTCACAATT
CCACACAACATACGAGCCGGAAGCATAAAGTGTAAAGCCTGGGGTGCCTAATGAGTGAGCTAACTCACAT
TAATTGCGTTGCGCTCACTGCCCGCTTTCCAGTCGGGAAACCTGTCGTGCCAGCTGCATTAATGAATCGG
CCAACGCGCGGGGAGAGGCGGTTTGCGTATTGGGCGCTCTTCCGCTTCCTCGCTCACTGACTCGCTGCGC
TCGGTCGTTCGGCTGCGGCGAGCGGTATCAGCTCACTCAAAGGCGGTAATACGGTTATCCACAGAATCAG
GGGATAACGCAGGAAAGAACATGTGAGCAAAAGGCCAGCAAAAGGCCAGGAACCGTAAAAAGGCCGCGTT
GCTGGCGTTTTTCCATAGGCTCCGCCCCCCTGACGAGCATCACAAAAATCGACGCTCAAGTCAGAGGTGG
CGAAACCCGACAGGACTATAAAGATACCAGGCGTTTCCCCCTGGAAGCTCCCTCGTGCGCTCTCCTGTTC
CGACCCTGCCGCTTACCGGATACCTGTCCGCCTTTCTCCCTTCGGGAAGCGTGGCGCTTTCTCATAGCTC
ACGCTGTAGGTATCTCAGTTCGGTGTAGGTCGTTCGCTCCAAGCTGGGCTGTGTGCACGAACCCCCCGTT
CAGCCCGACCGCTGCGCCTTATCCGGTAACTATCGTCTTGAGTCCAACCCGGTAAGACACGACTTATCGC
CACTGGCAGCAGCCACTGGTAACAGGATTAGCAGAGCGAGGTATGTAGGCGGTGCTACAGAGTTCTTGAA
GTGGTGGCCTAACTACGGCTACACTAGAAGAACAGTATTTGGTATCTGCGCTCTGCTGAAGCCAGTTACC
TTCGGAAAAAGAGTTGGTAGCTCTTGATCCGGCAAACAAACCACCGCTGGTAGCGGTGGTTTTTTTGTTT
GCAAGCAGCAGATTACGCGCAGAAAAAAAGGATCTCAAGAAGATCCTTTGATCTTTTCTACGGGGTCTGA
CGCTCAGTGGAACGAAAACTCACGTTAAGGGATTTTGGTCATGAGATTATCAAAAAGGATCTTCACCTAG
ATCCTTTTAAATTAAAAATGAAGTTTTAAATCAATCTAAAGTATATATGAGTAAACTTGGTCTGACAGTT
ACCAATGCTTAATCAGTGAGGCACCTATCTCAGCGATCTGTCTATTTCGTTCATCCATAGTTGCCTGACT
CCCCGTCGTGTAGATAACTACGATACGGGAGGGCTTACCATCTGGCCCCAGTGCTGCAATGATACCGCGA
GACCCACGCTCACCGGCTCCAGATTTATCAGCAATAAACCAGCCAGCCGGAAGGGCCGAGCGCAGAAGTG
GTCCTGCAACTTTATCCGCCTCCATCCAGTCTATTAATTGTTGCCGGGAAGCTAGAGTAAGTAGTTCGCC
AGTTAATAGTTTGCGCAACGTTGTTGCCATTGCTACAGGCATCGTGGTGTCACGCTCGTCGTTTGGTATG
GCTTCATTCAGCTCCGGTTCCCAACGATCAAGGCGAGTTACATGATCCCCCATGTTGTGCAAAAAAGCGG
TTAGCTCCTTCGGTCCTCCGATCGTTGTCAGAAGTAAGTTGGCCGCAGTGTTATCACTCATGGTTATGGC
AGCACTGCATAATTCTCTTACTGTCATGCCATCCGTAAGATGCTTTTCTGTGACTGGTGAGTACTCAACC
AAGTCATTCTGAGAATAGTGTATGCGGCGACCGAGTTGCTCTTGCCCGGCGTCAATACGGGATAATACCG
CGCCACATAGCAGAACTTTAAAAGTGCTCATCATTGGAAAACGTTCTTCGGGGCGAAAACTCTCAAGGAT
CTTACCGCTGTTGAGATCCAGTTCGATGTAACCCACTCGTGCACCCAACTGATCTTCAGCATCTTTTACT
TTCACCAGCGTTTCTGGGTGAGCAAAAACAGGAAGGCAAAATGCCGCAAAAAAGGGAATAAGGGCGACAC
GGAAATGTTGAATACTCATACTCTTCCTTTTTCAATATTATTGAAGCATTTATCAGGGTTATTGTCTCAT
GAGCGGATACATATTTGAATGTATTTAGAAAAATAAACAAATAGGGGTTCCGCGCACATTTCCCCGAAAA
GTGCCACCTGACGTCTAAGAAACCATTATTATCATGACATTAACCTATAAAAATAGGCGTATCACGAGGC
CCAGATCCTCTAGAGTCGAAGCGGCCGCTATGTCTGATAAAAGGATGTAACATAGGCAAGCTGCTCGTGA
GTGTTGAGTACGAACCTTAGATCCAAATCACCCGCACCCACGGATATACTTGCTTGAATATACAGTAGTA
TGCGGCCGCTGCGACACCATATCATATAAAACTAACAATGCAGTCGACGAGTATCTGTCTGACTCGTCAT
TGCCGCCTTTGGAGTACGACTCCAACTATGAGTGTGCTTGGATCACTTTGACGATACATTCTTCGTTGGA
GGCTGTGGGTCTGACAGCTGCGTTTTCGGCGCGGTTGGCCGACAACAATATCAGCTGCAACGTCATTGCT
GGCTTTCATCATGATCACATTTTTGTCGGCAAAGGCGACGCCCAGAGAGCCATTGACGTTCTTTCTAATT
TGGACCGATAGCCGTATAGTCCAGTCTATCTATAAGTTCAACTAACTCGTAACTATTACCATAACATATA
CTTCACTGCCCCAGATAAGGTTCCGATAAAAAGTTCTGCAGACTAAATTTATTTCAGTCTCCTCTTCACC
ACCAAAATGCCCTCCTACGAAGCTCGAGCTAACGTCCACAAGTCCGCCTTTGCCGCTCGAGTGCTCAAGC
TCGTGGCAGCCAAGAAAACCAACCTGTGTGCTTCTCTGGATGTTACCACCACCAAGGAGCTCATTGAGCT
TGCCGATAAGGTCGGACCTTATGTGTGCATGATCAAGACCCATATCGACATCATTGACGACTTCACCTAC
GCCGGCACTGTGCTCCCCCTCAAGGAACTTGCTCTTAAGCACGGTTTCTTCCTGTTCGAGGACAGAAAGT
TCGCAGATATTGGCAACACTGTCAAGCACCAGTACAAGAACGGTGTCTACCGAATCGCCGAGTGGTCCGA
TATCACCAACGCCCACGGTGTACCCGGAACCGGAATCATTGCTGGCCTGCGAGCTGGTGCCGAGGAAACT
GTCTCTGAACAGAAGAAGGAGGACGTCTCTGACTACGAGAACTCCCAGTACAAGGAGTTCCTGGTCCCCT
CTCCCAACGAGAAGCTGGCCAGAGGTCTGCTCATGCTGGCCGAGCTGTCTTGCAAGGGCTCTCTGGCCAC
TGGCGAGTACTCCAAGCAGACCATTGAGCTTGCCCGATCCGACCCCGAGTTTGTGGTTGGCTTCATTGCC
CAGAACCGACCTAAGGGCGACTCTGAGGACTGGCTTATTCTGACCCCCGGGGTGGGTCTTGACGACAAGG
GAGACGCTCTCGGACAGCAGTACCGAACTGTTGAGGATGTCATGTCTACCGGAACGGATATCATAATTGT
CGGCCGAGGTCTGTACGGCCAGAACCGAGATCCTATTGAGGAGGCCAAGCGATACCAGAAGGCTGGCTGG
GAGGCTTACCAGAAGATTAACTGTTAGAGGTTAGACTATGGATATGTAATTTAACTGTGTATATAGAGAG
CGTGCAAGTATGGAGCGCTTGTTCAGCTTGTATGATGGTCAGACGACCTGTCTGATCGAGTATGTATGAT
ACTGCACAACCTGTGTATCCGCATGATCTGTCCAATGGGGCATGTTGTTGTGTTTCTCGATACGGAGATG
CTGGGTACAAGTAGCTAATACGATTGAACTACTTATACTTATATGAGGCTTGAAGAAAGCTGACTTGTGT
ATGACTTATTCTCAACTACATCCCCAGTCACAATACCACCACTGCACTACCACTACACCAAAACCATGAT
CAAACCACCCATGGACTTCCTGGAGGCAGAAGAACTTGTTATGGAAAAGCTCAAGAGAGAGAAGCCAAGA
TACTATCAAGACATGTGTCGCAACTTCAAGGAGGACCAAGCTCTGTACACCGAGAAACAGGCCTTTGTCG
ACGATCTGGCCCTTTCGTCTCGCGCGTTTCGGTGATGACGGTGAAAACCTCT
