>Addgene plasmid #84617 | pHR_MFE1_hrGFP | addgene partial sequence | sequence record 165364 | CYC1 5'-GCGTGAATGTAAGCGTGAC-3'
ACCCACTCGTGCAGGCTGCCCAGGGGCTTGCCCAGGCTGGTCAGCTGGGCGATGGCGGTCTCGTGCTGCT
CCACGAAGCCGCCGTCCTCCACGTAGGTCTTCTCCAGGCGGTGCTGGATGAAGTGGTACTCGGGGAAGTC
CTTCACCACGCCCTTGCTCTTCATCAGGGTGCGCATGTGGCAGCTGTAGAACTTGCCGCTGTTCAGGCGG
TACACCAGGATCACCTGGCCCACCAGCACGCCGTCGTTCATGTACACCACCTCGAAGCTGGGCTGCAGGC
CGGTGATGGTCTTCTTCATCACGGGGCCGTCGTTGGGGAAGTTGCGGCCCTTGTACTCCACGCGGTACAC
GAACATCTCCTCGATCAGGTTGATGTCGCTGCGGATCTCCACCAGGCCGCCGTCCTCGTAGCGCAGGGTG
CGCTCGTACACGAAGCCGGCGGGGAAGCTCTGGATGAAGAAGTCGCTGATGTCCTCGGGGTACTTGGTGA
AGGTGCGGTTGCCGTACTGGAAGGCGGGGCTCAGGATGTCGAAGGCGAAGGGCAGGGGGGCGCCCTTGGT
CACGCGGATCTGCACCAGCTGGTTGCCGAACAGGATGTTGCCCTTGCCGCAGCCCTCCATGGTGAACACG
TGGTTGTTCACCACGCCCTCCAGGTTCACCTTGAAGCTCATGATCTCCTGCAGGCCGGTGTTCTTCAGGA
TCTGCTTGCTCACCATGGCGCGCCTTTGAATGATTCTTATACTCAGAAGGAAATGCTTAACGATTTCGGG
TGTGAGTTGACAAGGAGAGAGAGAAAAGAAGAGGAAAGGTAATTCGGGGACGGTGGTCTTTTATACCCTT
GGCTAAAGTCCCAACCACAAAAGCTTCTAGGCTGCAGGCATGCCCGGA
