>Addgene plasmid #84617 | pHR_MFE1_hrGFP | addgene partial sequence | sequence record 165383 | M13pUC-Rev 5'-AGCGGATAACAATTTCACACAGG-3'
GACCATGATTACGCCAAGCTTTGAAGAGCTCGAGCATCTCCTCAGTGAAGACAGAAGCAGTCATGGCAGT
ACCAGCGTTAGGGGCAATGGTGTTGACAAGAATGTTGTACTTCTCACCCTCTCGAGCAAGAGCTCGGGAG
AAACCGAGGATACCAGCCTTGGCGGCAGAGTAGTTGGCCTGGCCGAAGTTACCGTAGATACCAGAAGTTG
AGGTGGTGTTGATGACACGGCCGTACTTCTGCTTAAGGAAGTGGGGCCACGCGGCCTTGGTAACGGAGTA
AGTACCGTTGAGGTGGACATCAAAGATCAGCTGCCACATCTCATCATCCATGTTGGCGAAAGACTTGTCT
CGGAGAATACCAGCGTTGTTGACAACGGCGTGGACAGCACCGAAGGCGTCGATAGCGGTCTGAACAACCT
TCTCACCGTGGATGACGTTGTTCTTGTCAGCGACGGCGATACCACCGAGGGCCTTAATTTCATCGACAAC
CTTCTGAGGGTTACCGAAATCGTTAACAACGACCTTGGCACCAAGCTTAGCAAGGAGGTGAGAGTAAGCT
CGGCCAATGCCAGCACCGGCTCCAGTGACAATGACAACCTGGTCCTTGAAGGAGACGGTAGGTCCCTGGG
GGTTCTCGGGTCGCTTAACAGACTCCTCAGCGTATTTGAAGAAGTCAGCAGGGCCGTTAGGGTAGGTGGG
GCTCTCAAAAGAGGTGACCTCATCCCATCGCTTCAGAATAGCAGACGGGGTGAAAGTGTCGTCGCCCTTG
AAAACAGCACCGTTGCCTCGCTCCCATCGGATTTTAGCCATGTAACCAGCACCGACCTCGTAAATACCAT
AAGACTCGGTGACAGAGTCGTGGGTGAGGTAGCCGACCAGAGGAACAACGTACTCAGGCTTGAGGAGCTT
GAGGATATCCTCGGGCATGACTGTCTCGGTCATTCGGGAAGCAGCAAGAGGAGCGATGACGTTGGAAGTA
ATGTTGTACTTGGCACCCTCCTTGGCGAGAGTCTCACCGAACCTAGGGCAAATTAAAGCCTTCGAGCGTC
CCAAAACCTTCTCAAG
