>Addgene plasmid #84617 | pHR_MFE1_hrGFP | addgene partial sequence | sequence record 165386 | M13pUC-Fwd 5'-CCCAGTCACGACGTTGTAAAACG-3'
TCGGTACCCGCTTTTCGTAGATAATGGAATACAAATGGATATCCAGAGTATACACATGGATAGTATACAC
TGACACGACAATTCTGTATCTCTTTATGTTAACTACTGTGAGGCGTTAAATAGAGCTTGATATATAAAAT
GTTACATTTCACAGTCTGAACTTTTGCAGATTACCTAATTTGGTAAGATATTAATTATGAACTGAAAGTT
GATGGCATCCCTAAATTTGATGAAAGGGGGATCCCCCGGGTTCGAAGGTACCAAGGAAGCATGCGGTACT
CTACAACTTTGAAATGATGACATTTTCGAGAAAATGAGAACAACCGAATATTTGTACTCCATATTGATAC
GGAAAAATTCACAATGGAATCACACAAGATAGCTCTGAACAATTGAGGACCCTTTTCTCCCTAAATTCAT
TGTGGTTGCGGTTGTATTGCCAACATGGATTACGCCCGCCCGATGACGAGCGACTTGCTTGAGCCGAGGC
AGAGTCTAAATCGGGACAACGAAACCATAAACCCCATAGGAAGCCAAAGTGACCACTGCATGACCCCAGT
ATATAACCTGCCCCACCCCTCCATACTTGCTGCTTTCTAGATCAAGTTATACCGGACCTGCTAACTCAAT
TGAGGTAGAAGATACGTTATTAACACAATCTATTTATTCAACACACACACACAATGTCTGGAGAACTAAG
ATACGACGGAAAGGTCGTCATTGTTACCGGTGCCGGTGGCGGTCTCGGTAAGGCATACGCCCTTTTCTAC
GGCTCTCGAGGAGCCTCTGTTGTTGTCAACGATCTTGGTGGCGACTTCAAGGGCGACGGTGCCCAGGCTG
GCAGTGGCAAGCGAGTGAGTATCATTACAAGCGCAGCGAAGCGAAACGACCCAAAACGACACCACACAGA
AGGATAAACTAACACCAGGTTGCCGATGTTGTCGTCGACGAGATTGTTTCCAAGGGAGGCAAGGCTGTTG
CTAACTACGACTCTGTCGAGAACG
